Addgene plasmid #141024: pENTR2-L3-SfoI-IRES-EGFP-PBL-R1
Purpose: Mutisite Gateway mediated vector construction
Depositing lab: Hideyuki Okano. Depositing organization: Keio University. Publication: A versatile toolbox for knock-in gene targeting based on the Multisite Gateway technology. Yoshimatsu S, Sone T, Nakajima M, Sato T, Okochi R, Ishikawa M, Nakamura M, Sasaki E, Shiozawa S, Okano H. PLoS One. 2019 Aug 27;14(8):e0221164. doi: 10.1371/journal.pone.0221164. eCollection 2019. PubMed 31454364.
Backbone
  Vector backbone: pDONR
  Backbone manufacturer: Thermo Fisher Scientific
  Vector type: Mammalian Expression
Growth in bacteria
  Bacterial resistance: Kanamycin, 50 μg/mL
  Growth temperature: 37°C
  Growth strain: DH5alpha
  Copy number: High Copy
Gene/Insert
  Gene/Insert name: EGFP
  Species: Synthetic
  Cloning method: Restriction Enzyme; 5′ cloning site Unknown (unknown if destroyed)
Terms and licenses: Academic/Nonprofit Terms; Industry Terms: Not Available to Industry
How to cite: pENTR2-L3-SfoI-IRES-EGFP-PBL-R1 was a gift from Hideyuki Okano (Addgene plasmid # 141024 ; http://n2t.net/addgene:141024 ; RRID:Addgene_141024)
