[The description below was written by a language model from this plasmid's Addgene catalogue record and pLannotate feature annotations shown in this document.]
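Description:
pENTR2-L3-SfoI-IRES-EGFP-PBL-R1 is a Multisite Gateway entry clone built on a pDONR-type backbone and intended as a modular building block for assembling larger vectors, specifically within a toolbox for knock-in gene targeting. It is maintained in E. coli as a high-copy plasmid through a ColE1/pUC-type origin and selected with kanamycin via an aminoglycoside phosphotransferase gene. Although catalogued as a mammalian expression vector, its role is to donate a cassette by LR recombination rather than to be used directly.

The transferable module lies between an attL-type site carrying the attB3 core (the "L3" of the name) and an attR1 site, an arrangement that fixes the fragment's position and orientation in a multi-fragment LR reaction. Within it the annotation finds a short P2A fragment, a FLAG epitope, a fragment of the adenovirus splice acceptor, an EMCV IRES and EGFP. The IRES allows EGFP to be translated from the same transcript as an upstream coding sequence, so that a targeted gene can be reported by green fluorescence. The name indicates an SfoI site near the 5′ end, presumably for inserting additional sequence, and "PBL", which may refer to a piggyBac left arm; neither is annotated, although an unannotated stretch lies between EGFP and attR1.

Outside the att sites, both the depositor and sequencing-derived records (which agree to within one nucleotide) also show a human U6 promoter with an S. pyogenes gRNA scaffold, a CMV enhancer/chicken β-actin promoter with a hybrid intron, and a bGH polyadenylation signal. The catalogue fields do not explain these backbone elements, and they would not be carried over in an LR reaction.
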