Features (pLannotate 1.2.2; 19 found; start..end, strand, type, name):
      1..241     +  promoter       U6 promoter: RNA polymerase III promoter for human U6 snRNA
    268..343     +  misc_RNA       gRNA scaffold: guide RNA scaffold for the Streptococcus pyogenes CRISPR/Cas9 system
    350..393     +  misc_RNA       gRNA scaffold (fragment): guide RNA scaffold for the Streptococcus pyogenes CRISPR/Cas9 system
    440..725     +  enhancer       CMV enhancer: human cytomegalovirus immediate early enhancer; contains an 18-bp deletion relative to the standard CMV enhancer
    727..1004    +  promoter       chicken β-actin promoter: No description available
   1005..1233    +  intron         hybrid intron: hybrid between chicken β-actin (CBA) and minute virus of mice (MMV) introns (Gray et al., 2011)
   1244..1261    -  CDS            lacZα (fragment): LacZα fragment of β-galactosidase; lacZ fragment
   1277..1362    +  protein_bind   attL1 (fragment): mutant version of attL; recombination site for the Gateway® LR reaction LR Clonase™
   1353..1373    +  protein_bind   attB3: mutant version of attB; core recombination site for the Gateway® BP reaction BP Clonase™
   1388..1408    +  CDS            P2A (fragment): 2A peptide from porcine teschovirus-1 polyprotein Eukaryotic ribosomes fail to insert a peptide bond between the Gly and Pro residues, yielding separate polypeptides.
   1409..1432    +  CDS            FLAG: FLAG® epitope tag, followed by an enterokinase cleavage site
   1442..1459    +  misc_feature   Ad SA (fragment): adenovirus major late transcript splice acceptor (Friedrich and Soriano, 1991)
   1464..2046    +  misc_feature   IRES2: internal ribosome entry site (IRES) of the encephalomyocarditis virus (EMCV)
   2063..2779    +  CDS            EGFP: EGFP is a basic (constitutively fluorescent) green fluorescent protein published in 1996, derived from Aequorea victoria. It is reported to be a rapidly-maturing weak dimer with moderate acid sensitivity.
   3023..3146    +  protein_bind   attR1: mutant version of attR; recombination site for the Gateway® LR reaction LR Clonase™
   3213..3324    +  polyA_signal   bGH poly(A) signal: bovine growth hormone polyadenylation signal
   3436..3454    -  promoter       T7 promoter: promoter for bacteriophage T7 RNA polymerase
   3588..4397    +  CDS            KanR: aminoglycoside phosphotransferase; aph(3')-Ia; confers resistance to kanamycin in bacteria or G418 (Geneticin®) in eukaryotes
   4544..5132    +  rep_origin     ori: high-copy-number ColE1/pMB1/pBR322/pUC origin of replication
>Addgene plasmid #141024 | pENTR2-L3-SfoI-IRES-EGFP-PBL-R1 | depositor full sequence | sequence record 273820 | Full Sequence
GAGGGCCTATTTCCCATGATTCCTTCATATTTGCATATACGATACAAGGCTGTTAGAGAGATAATTGGAA
TTAATTTGACTGTAAACACAAAGATATTAGTACAAAATACGTGACGTAGAAAGTAATAATTTCTTGGGTA
GTTTGCAGTTTTAAAATTATGTTTTAAAATGGACTATCATATGCTTACCGTAACTTGAAAGTATTTCGAT
TTCTTGGCTTTATATATCTTGTGGAAAGGACGAAACACCGGGTCTTCGAGAAGACCTGTTTTAGAGCTAG
AAATAGCAAGTTAAAATAAGGCTAGTCCGTTATCAACTTGAAAAAGTGGCACCGAGTCGGTGCTTTTTTG
TTTTAGAGCTAGAAATAGCAAGTTAAAATAAGGCTAGTCCGTTTTTAGCGCGTGCGCCAATTCTGCAGAC
AAATGGCTCTAGAGGTACCCGTTACATAACTTACGGTAAATGGCCCGCCTGGCTGACCGCCCAACGACCC
CCGCCCATTGACGTCAATAGTAACGCCAATAGGGACTTTCCATTGACGTCAATGGGTGGAGTATTTACGG
TAAACTGCCCACTTGGCAGTACATCAAGTGTATCATATGCCAAGTACGCCCCCTATTGACGTCAATGACG
GTAAATGGCCCGCCTGGCATTGTGCCCAGTACATGACCTTATGGGACTTTCCTACTTGGCAGTACATCTA
CGTATTAGTCATCGCTATTACCATGGTCGAGGTGAGCCCCACGTTCTGCTTCACTCTCCCCATCTCCCCC
CCCTCCCCACCCCCAATTTTGTATTTATTTATTTTTTAATTATTTTGTGCAGCGATGGGGGCGGGGGGGG
GGGGGGGGCGCGCGCCAGGCGGGGCGGGGCGGGGCGAGGGGCGGGGCGGGGCGAGGCGGAGAGGTGCGGC
GGCAGCCAATCAGAGCGGCGCGCTCCGAAAGTTTCCTTTTATGGCGAGGCGGCGGCGGCGGCGGCCCTAT
AAAAAGCGAAGCGCGCGGCGGGCGGGAGTCGCTGCGACGCTGCCTTCGCCCCGTGCCCCGCTCCGCCGCC
GCCTCGCGCCGCCCGCCCCGGCTCTGACTGACCGCGTTACTCCCACAGGTGAGCGGGCGGGACGGCCCTT
CTCCTCCGGGCTGTAATTAGCTGAGCAAGAGGTAAGGGTTTAAGGGATGGTTGGTTGGTGGGGTATTAAT
GTTTAATTACCTGGAGCACCTGCCTGAAATCACTTTTTTTCAGGTTGGACCGGTGTAAAACGACGGCCAG
TCTTAAGCTCGGGCCCCAAATAATGATTTTATTTCGACTGATAGTGACCTGTTCGTTGCAACAAATTGAT
GAGCAATGCTTTTTTATAATGCCAACTTTGTATAATAAAGTTGTTGCCACCATGGGCGCCACGAACTTCT
CTCTGTTAGATTACAAGGACGACGATGACAAGTAAAGATCTTCCCTTTTTTTTCCACAGTCCGCCCCTCT
CCCTCCCCCCCCCCTAACGTTACTGGCCGAAGCCGCTTGGAATAAGGCCGGTGTGCGTTTGTCTATATGT
TATTTTCCACCATATTGCCGTCTTTTGGCAATGTGAGGGCCCGGAAACCTGGCCCTGTCTTCTTGACGAG
CATTCCTAGGGGTCTTTCCCCTCTCGCCAAAGGAATGCAAGGTCTGTTGAATGTCGTGAAGGAAGCAGTT
CCTCTGGAAGCTTCTTGAAGACAAACAACGTCTGTAGCGACCCTTTGCAGGCAGCGGAACCCCCCACCTG
GCGACAGGTGCCTCTGCGGCCAAAAGCCACGTGTATAAGATACACCTGCAAAGGCGGCACAACCCCAGTG
CCACGTTGTGAGTTGGATAGTTGTGGAAAGAGTCAAATGGCTCTCCTCAAGCGTATTCAACAAGGGGCTG
AAGGATGCCCAGAAGGTACCCCATTGTATGGGATCTGATCTGGGGCCTCGGTACACATGCTTTACATGTG
TTTAGTCGAGGTTAAAAAAACGTCTAGGCCCCCCGAACCACGGGGACGTGGTTTTCCTTTGAAAAACACG
ATGATAATATGGCCACGGATCTGCTAGCCACCATGGTGAGCAAGGGCGAGGAGCTGTTCACCGGGGTGGT
GCCCATCCTGGTCGAGCTGGACGGCGACGTAAACGGCCACAAGTTCAGCGTGTCCGGCGAGGGCGAGGGC
GATGCCACCTACGGCAAGCTGACCCTGAAGTTCATCTGCACCACCGGCAAGCTGCCCGTGCCCTGGCCCA
CCCTCGTGACCACCCTGACCTACGGCGTGCAGTGCTTCAGCCGCTACCCCGACCACATGAAGCAGCACGA
CTTCTTCAAGTCCGCCATGCCCGAAGGCTACGTCCAGGAGCGCACCATCTTCTTCAAGGACGACGGCAAC
TACAAGACCCGCGCCGAGGTGAAGTTCGAGGGCGACACCCTGGTGAACCGCATCGAGCTGAAGGGCATCG
ACTTCAAGGAGGACGGCAACATCCTGGGGCACAAGCTGGAGTACAACTACAACAGCCACAACGTCTATAT
CATGGCCGACAAGCAGAAGAACGGCATCAAGGTGAACTTCAAGATCCGCCACAACATCGAGGACGGCAGC
GTGCAGCTCGCCGACCACTACCAGCAGAACACCCCCATCGGCGACGGCCCCGTGCTGCTGCCCGACAACC
ACTACCTGAGCACCCAGTCCGCCCTGAGCAAAGACCCCAACGAGAAGCGCGATCACATGGTCCTGCTGGA
GTTCGTGACCGCCGCCGGGATCACTCTCGGCATGGACGAGCTGTACAAGGAATTTTAACCCTAGAAAGAT
AATCATATTGTGACGTACGTTAAAGATAATCATGCGTAAAATTGACGCATGTGTTTTATCGGTCTGTATA
TCGAGGTCCCGTGAGGCGTTTGAATAGATATTAAGTTTTATTATATTTACACTTACATACTAATAATAAA
TTCAACAAACAATTCTTTTACGTGACTTTTAAGATTTAACTCAAACAAAAACTCAAAATTTCTTCTATAA
AGTAACAAAACTCAAGTTTGTACAAAAAAGTTGAACGAGAAACGTAAAATGATATAAATATCAATATATT
AAATTAGATTTTGCATAAAAAACAGACTACATAATACTGTAAAACACAACATATGCAGTCACTATGAACC
AACTACTTAGATGGTATTAGTGACCTGTAGAATTCTAACTAGAGCTCGCTGATCAGCCTCGACTGTGCCT
TCTAGTTGCCAGCCATCTGTTGTTTGCCCCTCCCCCGTGCCTTCCTTGACCCTGGAAGGTGCCACTCCCA
CTGTCCTTTCCTAATAAAATGAGGAAATTGCATCGCATTGTCTGAGTAGGTGTCATTCTATTCTGGGGGG
TGGGGTGGGGCAGGACAGCAAGGGGGAGGATTGGGAAGAGAATAGCAGGCATGCTGGGGAGCGGCCGCGA
TATCCCCTATAGTGAGTCGTATTACATGGTCATAGCTGTTTCCTGGCAGCTCTGGCCCGTGTCTCAAAAT
CTCTGATGTTACATTGCACAAGATAAAAATATATCATCATGAACAATAAAACTGTCTGCTTACATAAACA
GTAATACAAGGGGTGTTATGAGCCATATTCAACGGGAAACGTCGAGGCCGCGATTAAATTCCAACATGGA
TGCTGATTTATATGGGTATAAATGGGCTCGCGATAATGTCGGGCAATCAGGTGCGACAATCTATCGCTTG
TATGGGAAGCCCGATGCGCCAGAGTTGTTTCTGAAACATGGCAAAGGTAGCGTTGCCAATGATGTTACAG
ATGAGATGGTCAGACTAAACTGGCTGACGGAATTTATGCCTCTTCCGACCATCAAGCATTTTATCCGTAC
TCCTGATGATGCATGGTTACTCACCACTGCGATCCCCGGAAAAACAGCATTCCAGGTATTAGAAGAATAT
CCTGATTCAGGTGAAAATATTGTTGATGCGCTGGCAGTGTTCCTGCGCCGGTTGCATTCGATTCCTGTTT
GTAATTGTCCTTTTAACAGCGATCGCGTATTTCGTCTCGCTCAGGCGCAATCACGAATGAATAACGGTTT
GGTTGATGCGAGTGATTTTGATGACGAGCGTAATGGCTGGCCTGTTGAACAAGTCTGGAAAGAAATGCAT
AAACTTTTGCCATTCTCACCGGATTCAGTCGTCACTCATGGTGATTTCTCACTTGATAACCTTATTTTTG
ACGAGGGGAAATTAATAGGTTGTATTGATGTTGGACGAGTCGGAATCGCAGACCGATACCAGGATCTTGC
CATCCTATGGAACTGCCTCGGTGAGTTTTCTCCTTCATTACAGAAACGGCTTTTTCAAAAATATGGTATT
GATAATCCTGATATGAATAAATTGCAGTTTCATTTGATGCTCGATGAGTTTTTCTAATCAGAATTGGTTA
ATTGGTTGTAACACTGGCAGAGCATTACGCTGACTTGACGGGACGGCGCAAGCTCATGACCAAAATCCCT
TAACGTGAGTTACGCGTCGTTCCACTGAGCGTCAGACCCCGTAGAAAAGATCAAAGGATCTTCTTGAGAT
CCTTTTTTTCTGCGCGTAATCTGCTGCTTGCAAACAAAAAAACCACCGCTACCAGCGGTGGTTTGTTTGC
CGGATCAAGAGCTACCAACTCTTTTTCCGAAGGTAACTGGCTTCAGCAGAGCGCAGATACCAAATACTGT
CCTTCTAGTGTAGCCGTAGTTAGGCCACCACTTCAAGAACTCTGTAGCACCGCCTACATACCTCGCTCTG
CTAATCCTGTTACCAGTGGCTGCTGCCAGTGGCGATAAGTCGTGTCTTACCGGGTTGGACTCAAGACGAT
AGTTACCGGATAAGGCGCAGCGGTCGGGCTGAACGGGGGGTTCGTGCACACAGCCCAGCTTGGAGCGAAC
GACCTACACCGAACTGAGATACCTACAGCGTGAGCTATGAGAAAGCGCCACGCTTCCCGAAGGGAGAAAG
GCGGACAGGTATCCGGTAAGCGGCAGGGTCGGAACAGGAGAGCGCACGAGGGAGCTTCCAGGGGGAAACG
CCTGGTATCTTTATAGTCCTGTCGGGTTTCGCCACCTCTGACTTGAGCGTCGATTTTTGTGATGCTCGTC
AGGGGGGCGGAGCCTATGGAAAAACGCCAGCAACGCGGCCTTTTTACGGTTCCTGGCCTTTTGCTGGCCT
TTTGCTCACATGT
