Features (pLannotate 1.2.2; 19 found; start..end, strand, type, name):
      1..241     +  promoter       U6 promoter: RNA polymerase III promoter for human U6 snRNA
    268..343     +  misc_RNA       gRNA scaffold: guide RNA scaffold for the Streptococcus pyogenes CRISPR/Cas9 system
    350..393     +  misc_RNA       gRNA scaffold (fragment): guide RNA scaffold for the Streptococcus pyogenes CRISPR/Cas9 system
    440..725     +  enhancer       CMV enhancer: human cytomegalovirus immediate early enhancer; contains an 18-bp deletion relative to the standard CMV enhancer
    727..1004    +  promoter       chicken β-actin promoter: No description available
   1005..1232    +  intron         hybrid intron: hybrid between chicken β-actin (CBA) and minute virus of mice (MMV) introns (Gray et al., 2011)
   1243..1260    -  CDS            lacZα (fragment): LacZα fragment of β-galactosidase; lacZ fragment
   1276..1361    +  protein_bind   attL1 (fragment): mutant version of attL; recombination site for the Gateway® LR reaction LR Clonase™
   1352..1372    +  protein_bind   attB3: mutant version of attB; core recombination site for the Gateway® BP reaction BP Clonase™
   1387..1407    +  CDS            P2A (fragment): 2A peptide from porcine teschovirus-1 polyprotein Eukaryotic ribosomes fail to insert a peptide bond between the Gly and Pro residues, yielding separate polypeptides.
   1408..1431    +  CDS            FLAG: FLAG® epitope tag, followed by an enterokinase cleavage site
   1441..1458    +  misc_feature   Ad SA (fragment): adenovirus major late transcript splice acceptor (Friedrich and Soriano, 1991)
   1463..2045    +  misc_feature   IRES2: internal ribosome entry site (IRES) of the encephalomyocarditis virus (EMCV)
   2062..2778    +  CDS            EGFP: EGFP is a basic (constitutively fluorescent) green fluorescent protein published in 1996, derived from Aequorea victoria. It is reported to be a rapidly-maturing weak dimer with moderate acid sensitivity.
   3022..3145    +  protein_bind   attR1: mutant version of attR; recombination site for the Gateway® LR reaction LR Clonase™
   3212..3323    +  polyA_signal   bGH poly(A) signal: bovine growth hormone polyadenylation signal
   3435..3453    -  promoter       T7 promoter: promoter for bacteriophage T7 RNA polymerase
   3587..4396    +  CDS            KanR: aminoglycoside phosphotransferase; aph(3')-Ia; confers resistance to kanamycin in bacteria or G418 (Geneticin®) in eukaryotes
   4543..5131    +  rep_origin     ori: high-copy-number ColE1/pMB1/pBR322/pUC origin of replication
>Addgene plasmid #141024 | pENTR2-L3-SfoI-IRES-EGFP-PBL-R1 | addgene full sequence | sequence record 302053 | Addgene NGS result
GAGGGCCTATTTCCCATGATTCCTTCATATTTGCATATACGATACAAGGCTGTTAGAGAGATAATTGGAA
TTAATTTGACTGTAAACACAAAGATATTAGTACAAAATACGTGACGTAGAAAGTAATAATTTCTTGGGTA
GTTTGCAGTTTTAAAATTATGTTTTAAAATGGACTATCATATGCTTACCGTAACTTGAAAGTATTTCGAT
TTCTTGGCTTTATATATCTTGTGGAAAGGACGAAACACCGGGTCTTCGAGAAGACCTGTTTTAGAGCTAG
AAATAGCAAGTTAAAATAAGGCTAGTCCGTTATCAACTTGAAAAAGTGGCACCGAGTCGGTGCTTTTTTG
TTTTAGAGCTAGAAATAGCAAGTTAAAATAAGGCTAGTCCGTTTTTAGCGCGTGCGCCAATTCTGCAGAC
AAATGGCTCTAGAGGTACCCGTTACATAACTTACGGTAAATGGCCCGCCTGGCTGACCGCCCAACGACCC
CCGCCCATTGACGTCAATAGTAACGCCAATAGGGACTTTCCATTGACGTCAATGGGTGGAGTATTTACGG
TAAACTGCCCACTTGGCAGTACATCAAGTGTATCATATGCCAAGTACGCCCCCTATTGACGTCAATGACG
GTAAATGGCCCGCCTGGCATTGTGCCCAGTACATGACCTTATGGGACTTTCCTACTTGGCAGTACATCTA
CGTATTAGTCATCGCTATTACCATGGTCGAGGTGAGCCCCACGTTCTGCTTCACTCTCCCCATCTCCCCC
CCCTCCCCACCCCCAATTTTGTATTTATTTATTTTTTAATTATTTTGTGCAGCGATGGGGGCGGGGGGGG
GGGGGGGGCGCGCGCCRGGSGGGGSGGGGSGGGGSGRGGGGSGGGGSGGGGCGAGGCGGAGAGGTGCGGC
GGCAGCCAATCAGAGCGGCGCGCTCCGAAAGTTTCCTTTTATGGCGAGGCGGCGGCGGCGGCGGCCCTAT
AAAAAGCGAAGCGCGCGGCGGGCGGGAGTCGCTGCGCGCTGCCTTCGCCCCGTGCCCCGCTCCGCCGCCG
CCTCGCGCCGCCCGCCCCGGCTCTGACTGACCGCGTTACTCCCACAGGTGAGCGGGCGGGACGGCCCTTC
TCCTCCGGGCTGTAATTAGCTGAGCAAGAGGTAAGGGTTTAAGGGATGGTTGGTTGGTGGGGTATTAATG
TTTAATTACCTGGAGCACCTGCCTGAAATCACTTTTTTTCAGGTTGGACCGGTGTAAAACGACGGCCAGT
CTTAAGCTCGGGCCCCAAATAATGATTTTATTTCGACTGATAGTGACCTGTTCGTTGCAACAAATTGATG
AGCAATGCTTTTTTATAATGCCAACTTTGTATAATAAAGTTGTTGCCACCATGGGCGCCACGAACTTCTC
TCTGTTAGATTACAAGGACGACGATGACAAGTAAAGATCTTCCCTTTTTTTTCCACAGTCCGCCCCTCTC
CCTCCCCCCCCCCTAACGTTACTGGCCGAAGCCGCTTGGAATAAGGCCGGTGTGCGTTTGTCTATATGTT
ATTTTCCACCATATTGCCGTCTTTTGGCAATGTGAGGGCCCGGAAACCTGGCCCTGTCTTCTTGACGAGC
ATTCCTAGGGGTCTTTCCCCTCTCGCCAAAGGAATGCAAGGTCTGTTGAATGTCGTGAAGGAAGCAGTTC
CTCTGGAAGCTTCTTGAAGACAAACAACGTCTGTAGCGACCCTTTGCAGGCAGCGGAACCCCCCACCTGG
CGACAGGTGCCTCTGCGGCCAAAAGCCACGTGTATAAGATACACCTGCAAAGGCGGCACAACCCCAGTGC
CACGTTGTGAGTTGGATAGTTGTGGAAAGAGTCAAATGGCTCTCCTCAAGCGTATTCAACAAGGGGCTGA
AGGATGCCCAGAAGGTACCCCATTGTATGGGATCTGATCTGGGGCCTCGGTACACATGCTTTACATGTGT
TTAGTCGAGGTTAAAAAAACGTCTAGGCCCCCCGAACCACGGGGACGTGGTTTTCCTTTGAAAAACACGA
TGATAATATGGCCACGGATCTGCTAGCCACCATGGTGAGCAAGGGCGAGGAGCTGTTCACCGGGGTGGTG
CCCATCCTGGTCGAGCTGGACGGCGACGTAAACGGCCACAAGTTCAGCGTGTCCGGCGAGGGCGAGGGCG
ATGCCACCTACGGCAAGCTGACCCTGAAGTTCATCTGCACCACCGGCAAGCTGCCCGTGCCCTGGCCCAC
CCTCGTGACCACCCTGACCTACGGCGTGCAGTGCTTCAGCCGCTACCCCGACCACATGAAGCAGCACGAC
TTCTTCAAGTCCGCCATGCCCGAAGGCTACGTCCAGGAGCGCACCATCTTCTTCAAGGACGACGGCAACT
ACAAGACCCGCGCCGAGGTGAAGTTCGAGGGCGACACCCTGGTGAACCGCATCGAGCTGAAGGGCATCGA
CTTCAAGGAGGACGGCAACATCCTGGGGCACAAGCTGGAGTACAACTACAACAGCCACAACGTCTATATC
ATGGCCGACAAGCAGAAGAACGGCATCAAGGTGAACTTCAAGATCCGCCACAACATCGAGGACGGCAGCG
TGCAGCTCGCCGACCACTACCAGCAGAACACCCCCATCGGCGACGGCCCCGTGCTGCTGCCCGACAACCA
CTACCTGAGCACCCAGTCCGCCCTGAGCAAAGACCCCAACGAGAAGCGCGATCACATGGTCCTGCTGGAG
TTCGTGACCGCCGCCGGGATCACTCTCGGCATGGACGAGCTGTACAAGGAATTTTAACCCTAGAAAGATA
ATCATATTGTGACGTACGTTAAAGATAATCATGCGTAAAATTGACGCATGTGTTTTATCGGTCTGTATAT
CGAGGTCCCGTGAGGCGTTTGAATAGATATTAAGTTTTATTATATTTACACTTACATACTAATAATAAAT
TCAACAAACAATTCTTTTACGTGACTTTTAAGATTTAACTCAAACAAAAACTCAAAATTTCTTCTATAAA
GTAACAAAACTCAAGTTTGTACAAAAAAGTTGAACGAGAAACGTAAAATGATATAAATATCAATATATTA
AATTAGATTTTGCATAAAAAACAGACTACATAATACTGTAAAACACAACATATGCAGTCACTATGAACCA
ACTACTTAGATGGTATTAGTGACCTGTAGAATTCTAACTAGAGCTCGCTGATCAGCCTCGACTGTGCCTT
CTAGTTGCCAGCCATCTGTTGTTTGCCCCTCCCCCGTGCCTTCCTTGACCCTGGAAGGTGCCACTCCCAC
TGTCCTTTCCTAATAAAATGAGGAAATTGCATCGCATTGTCTGAGTAGGTGTCATTCTATTCTGGGGGGT
GGGGTGGGGCAGGACAGCAAGGGGGAGGATTGGGAAGAGAATAGCAGGCATGCTGGGGAGCGGCCGCGAT
ATCCCCTATAGTGAGTCGTATTACATGGTCATAGCTGTTTCCTGGCAGCTCTGGCCCGTGTCTCAAAATC
TCTGATGTTACATTGCACAAGATAAAAATATATCATCATGAACAATAAAACTGTCTGCTTACATAAACAG
TAATACAAGGGGTGTTATGAGCCATATTCAACGGGAAACGTCGAGGCCGCGATTAAATTCCAACATGGAT
GCTGATTTATATGGGTATAAATGGGCTCGCGATAATGTCGGGCAATCAGGTGCGACAATCTATCGCTTGT
ATGGGAAGCCCGATGCGCCAGAGTTGTTTCTGAAACATGGCAAAGGTAGCGTTGCCAATGATGTTACAGA
TGAGATGGTCAGACTAAACTGGCTGACGGAATTTATGCCTCTTCCGACCATCAAGCATTTTATCCGTACT
CCTGATGATGCATGGTTACTCACCACTGCGATCCCCGGAAAAACAGCATTCCAGGTATTAGAAGAATATC
CTGATTCAGGTGAAAATATTGTTGATGCGCTGGCAGTGTTCCTGCGCCGGTTGCATTCGATTCCTGTTTG
TAATTGTCCTTTTAACAGCGATCGCGTATTTCGTCTCGCTCAGGCGCAATCACGAATGAATAACGGTTTG
GTTGATGCGAGTGATTTTGATGACGAGCGTAATGGCTGGCCTGTTGAACAAGTCTGGAAAGAAATGCATA
AACTTTTGCCATTCTCACCGGATTCAGTCGTCACTCATGGTGATTTCTCACTTGATAACCTTATTTTTGA
CGAGGGGAAATTAATAGGTTGTATTGATGTTGGACGAGTCGGAATCGCAGACCGATACCAGGATCTTGCC
ATCCTATGGAACTGCCTCGGTGAGTTTTCTCCTTCATTACAGAAACGGCTTTTTCAAAAATATGGTATTG
ATAATCCTGATATGAATAAATTGCAGTTTCATTTGATGCTCGATGAGTTTTTCTAATCAGAATTGGTTAA
TTGGTTGTAACACTGGCAGAGCATTACGCTGACTTGACGGGACGGCGCAAGCTCATGACCAAAATCCCTT
AACGTGAGTTACGCGTCGTTCCACTGAGCGTCAGACCCCGTAGAAAAGATCAAAGGATCTTCTTGAGATC
CTTTTTTTCTGCGCGTAATCTGCTGCTTGCAAACAAAAAAACCACCGCTACCAGCGGTGGTTTGTTTGCC
GGATCAAGAGCTACCAACTCTTTTTCCGAAGGTAACTGGCTTCAGCAGAGCGCAGATACCAAATACTGTT
CTTCTAGTGTAGCCGTAGTTAGGCCACCACTTCAAGAACTCTGTAGCACCGCCTACATACCTCGCTCTGC
TAATCCTGTTACCAGTGGCTGCTGCCAGTGGCGATAAGTCGTGTCTTACCGGGTTGGACTCAAGACGATA
GTTACCGGATAAGGCGCAGCGGTCGGGCTGAACGGGGGGTTCGTGCACACAGCCCAGCTTGGAGCGAACG
ACCTACACCGAACTGAGATACCTACAGCGTGAGCTATGAGAAAGCGCCACGCTTCCCGAAGGGAGAAAGG
CGGACAGGTATCCGGTAAGCGGCAGGGTCGGAACAGGAGAGCGCACGAGGGAGCTTCCAGGGGGAAACGC
CTGGTATCTTTATAGTCCTGTCGGGTTTCGCCACCTCTGACTTGAGCGTCGATTTTTGTGATGCTCGTCA
GGGGGGCGGAGCCTATGGAAAAACGCCAGCAACGCGGCCTTTTTACGGTTCCTGGCCTTTTGCTGGCCTT
TTGCTCACATGT
